Addgene plasmid #196809: pGG-PIP71
Purpose: Contains MYB15 promoter
Depositing lab: Marc Somssich. Depositing organization: University of Melbourne. Publication: Resolving spatially distinct phytohormone response zones in Arabidopsis thaliana roots colonized by Fusarium oxysporum. Calabria J, Wang L, Rast-Somssich MI, Chen HW, Watt M, Persson S, Andersen TG, Idnurm A, Somssich M. J Exp Bot. 2025 Jan 17:erae516. doi: 10.1093/jxb/erae516. PubMed 39823275.
Backbone
  Vector backbone: pGGA000
  Total vector size (bp): 4738
  Vector type: GreenGate (GG) Entry Vector
Growth in bacteria
  Bacterial resistance: Ampicillin, 100 μg/mL
  Growth temperature: 37°C
  Growth strain: DH5alpha
  Copy number: High Copy
Gene/Insert
  Gene/Insert name: ARABIDOPSIS THALIANA MYB DOMAIN PROTEIN 15 (alt names: MYB15; AT3G23250)
  Species: A. thaliana (mustard weed)
  Insert size (bp): 2048
  Entrez Gene: MYB15 (a.k.a. AT3G23250, ATMYB15, ATY19, MYB DOMAIN PROTEIN 15, myb domain protein 15)
Terms and licenses: Academic/Nonprofit Terms; Industry Terms: Not Available to Industry
Depositor comments: Please visit https://doi.org/10.1101/2022.12.20.521292 for bioRxiv preprint.
How to cite: pGG-PIP71 was a gift from Marc Somssich (Addgene plasmid # 196809 ; http://n2t.net/addgene:196809 ; RRID:Addgene_196809)
