[The description below was written by a language model from this plasmid's Addgene catalogue record and pLannotate feature annotations shown in this document.]
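Description:
pGG-PIP71 is a GreenGate entry vector built on the pGGA000 backbone, the module position that in the GreenGate Golden Gate-style cloning system is reserved for promoter parts. It is a small, roughly 4.7 kb high-copy plasmid maintained in E. coli through a ColE1/pUC-type origin of replication and selected with ampicillin via a β-lactamase gene driven by its own bla promoter. The rest of the annotated backbone consists of remnants typical of pUC-derived cloning vectors: a CAP binding site, lac promoter and lac operator, short fragments of lacI and lacZα, and partial bom and rop sequences, none of which are expected to play a role in the plasmid's intended function.

The payload is a 2,048 bp fragment from Arabidopsis thaliana corresponding to the promoter of MYB15 (AT3G23250), which encodes a MYB domain transcription factor. The automated feature table does not annotate this insert, but it leaves an unannotated stretch of about 2.1 kb between the SP6 and T7 phage promoters that flank the cloning site, which is consistent with the position and size of the recorded insert. The type IIS restriction sites used for GreenGate assembly are likewise not annotated.

As an entry module, the plasmid is not itself a plant expression construct. It is meant to be combined with other GreenGate modules (such as coding sequences, tags, terminators and a plant resistance cassette) in a destination vector, placing a gene of interest or reporter under MYB15 regulatory control. The associated publication concerns spatially distinct phytohormone response zones in Arabidopsis roots colonized by Fusarium oxysporum, suggesting use in building transcriptional reporters, though the record does not describe specific downstream constructs.
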