Features (pLannotate 1.2.2; 12 found; start..end, strand, type, name):
     96..200     +  promoter       AmpR promoter: bla
    201..1061    +  CDS            AmpR: β-lactamase; bla; confers resistance to ampicillin, carbenicillin, and related antibiotics
   1232..1820    +  rep_origin     ori: high-copy-number ColE1/pMB1/pBR322/pUC origin of replication
   2003..2095    +  CDS            lacI (fragment): lac repressor; lacI; The lac repressor binds to the lac operator to inhibit transcription in E. coli. This inhibition can be relieved by adding lactose or isopropyl-β-D-thiogalactopyranoside (IPTG).
   2108..2129    +  protein_bind   CAP binding site: CAP binding activates transcription in the presence of cAMP. E. coli catabolite activator protein
   2144..2174    +  promoter       lac promoter: promoter for the E. coli lac operon
   2182..2198    +  protein_bind   lac operator: The lac repressor binds to the lac operator to inhibit transcription in E. coli. This inhibition can be relieved by adding lactose or isopropyl-β-D-thiogalactopyranoside (IPTG). lac repressor encoded by lacI
   2212..2230    +  promoter       SP6 promoter: promoter for bacteriophage SP6 RNA polymerase
   4323..4341    -  promoter       T7 promoter: promoter for bacteriophage T7 RNA polymerase
   4343..4495    +  CDS            lacZα (fragment): LacZα fragment of β-galactosidase; lacZ fragment
   4501..4600    -  misc_feature   bom (fragment): basis of mobility region from pBR322
   4702..1       -  CDS            rop (fragment) (across the origin): Rop protein, which maintains plasmids at low copy number; rop
>Addgene plasmid #196809 | pGG-PIP71 | addgene full sequence | sequence record 395372 | Addgene NGS Result
GACGAAAGGGCCTCGTGATACGCCTATTTTTATAGGTTAATGTCATGATAATAATGGTTTCTTAGACGTC
AGGTGGCACTTTTCGGGGAAATGTGCGCGGAACCCCTATTTGTTTATTTTTCTAAATACATTCAAATATG
TATCCGCTCATGAGACAATAACCCTGATAAATGCTTCAATAATATTGAAAAAGGAAGAGTATGAGTATTC
AACATTTCCGTGTCGCCCTTATTCCCTTTTTTGCGGCATTTTGCCTTCCTGTTTTTGCTCACCCAGAAAC
GCTGGTGAAAGTAAAAGATGCTGAAGATCAGTTGGGTGCACGAGTGGGTTACATCGAACTGGATCTCAAC
AGCGGTAAGATCCTTGAGAGTTTTCGCCCCGAAGAACGTTTTCCAATGATGAGCACTTTTAAAGTTCTGC
TATGTGGCGCGGTATTATCCCGTATTGACGCCGGGCAAGAGCAACTCGGTCGCCGCATACACTATTCTCA
GAATGACTTGGTTGAGTACTCACCAGTCACAGAAAAGCATCTTACGGATGGCATGACAGTAAGAGAATTA
TGCAGTGCTGCCATAACCATGAGTGATAACACTGCGGCCAACTTACTTCTGACAACGATCGGAGGACCGA
AGGAGCTAACCGCTTTTTTGCACAACATGGGGGATCATGTAACTCGCCTTGATCGTTGGGAACCGGAGCT
GAATGAAGCCATACCAAACGACGAGCGTGACACCACGATGCCTGTAGCAATGGCAACAACGTTGCGCAAA
CTATTAACTGGCGAACTACTTACTCTAGCTTCCCGGCAACAATTAATAGACTGGATGGAGGCGGATAAAG
TTGCAGGACCACTTCTGCGCTCGGCCCTTCCGGCTGGCTGGTTTATTGCTGATAAATCTGGAGCCGGTGA
GCGTGGCTCTCGAGGTATCATTGCAGCACTGGGGCCAGATGGTAAGCCCTCCCGTATCGTAGTTATCTAC
ACGACGGGGAGTCAGGCAACTATGGATGAACGAAATAGACAGATCGCTGAGATAGGTGCCTCACTGATTA
AGCATTGGTAACTGTCAGACCAAGTTTACTCATATATACTTTAGATTGATTTAAAACTTCATTTTTAATT
TAAAAGGATCTAGGTGAAGATCCTTTTTGATAATCTCATGACCAAAATCCCTTAACGTGAGTTTTCGTTC
CACTGAGCGTCAGACCCCGTAGAAAAGATCAAAGGATCTTCTTGAGATCCTTTTTTTCTGCGCGTAATCT
GCTGCTTGCAAACAAAAAAACCACCGCTACCAGCGGTGGTTTGTTTGCCGGATCAAGAGCTACCAACTCT
TTTTCCGAAGGTAACTGGCTTCAGCAGAGCGCAGATACCAAATACTGTTCTTCTAGTGTAGCCGTAGTTA
GGCCACCACTTCAAGAACTCTGTAGCACCGCCTACATACCTCGCTCTGCTAATCCTGTTACCAGTGGCTG
CTGCCAGTGGCGATAAGTCGTGTCTTACCGGGTTGGACTCAAGACGATAGTTACCGGATAAGGCGCAGCG
GTCGGGCTGAACGGGGGGTTCGTGCACACAGCCCAGCTTGGAGCGAACGACCTACACCGAACTGAGATAC
CTACAGCGTGAGCTATGAGAAAGCGCCACGCTTCCCGAAGGGAGAAAGGCGGACAGGTATCCGGTAAGCG
GCAGGGTCGGAACAGGAGAGCGCACGAGGGAGCTTCCAGGGGGAAACGCCTGGTATCTTTATAGTCCTGT
CGGGTTTCGCCACCTCTGACTTGAGCGTCGATTTTTGTGATGCTCGTCAGGGGGGCGGAGCCTATGGAAA
AACGCCAGCAACGCGGCCTTTTTACGGTTCCTGGCCTTTTGCTGGCCTTTTGCTCACATGTTCTTTCCTG
CGTTATCCCCTGATTCTGTGGATAACCGTATTACCGCCTTTGAGTGAGCTGATACCGCTCGCCGCAGCCG
AACGACCGAGCGCAGCGAGTCAGTGAGCGAGGAAGCGGAAGAGCGCCCAATACGCAAACCGCCTCTCCCC
GCGCGTTGGCCGATTCATTAATGCAGCTGGCACGACAGGTTTCCCGACTGGAAAGCGGGCAGTGAGCGCA
ACGCAATTAATGTGAGTTAGCTCACTCATTAGGCACCCCAGGCTTTACACTTTATGCTTCCGGCTCGTAT
GTTGTGTGGAATTGTGAGCGGATAACAATTTCACACGAGCTATTTAGGTGACACTATAGAAGTGAAGCTT
GGTCTCAACCTGATGAATTTGAATAAACTAAACAAAATTAAATAATTGATGTTTTGGTTTCATACCATAT
CAAATCTGAGAAAGAAACAAAAAGATAGAGATGAAAGTGATTTTCACATTAAGCTGTGGATTATGTTTAC
AACGAAATACATATAAATATTATATTTATTAGGCTAGCAAAACCTTAACTAAACCCAAACATGATGCAAT
TGATAATTTGTCTTTCTGACCCAATAAACTGGGTACATAAATTTTATATGTCAGTATGCTTCATGTTACA
GTACTTTAATTATTTAACACTAGTAACGCAAAAAAGATTTTTTAATAAATGATCATTTAATCATTATCAT
TCTTCATTAAACATTATTTATTGTTTTCTAATAAAATATAATGATGGTTTAATTGTTAGTGTAAATTTAT
ATGGTAAAACTAAAACCTGTAGGTAAGCCTCTTTTCAGTCTTTTGTTGACCAGAAACTTTGAACAATAGA
GTTCTATTTTAACAAATACTAACAAAATACAGAAGAAGGGTAAAGTTTTAGGTTGAAACTTAAAAGGGTG
CGATACGTGTGAACGCGTTGGTCAACAAATACTATCACGAGCTGTTCTCTTTCCCGCGGACAGATATTGA
TTTTTTCGTGTTCTATTTTTGGATTTTGTGGCTGGTGTAATAATAATATTAAAGCATATATACTAGTATA
AAACTGGTAATTTTTCGTAGAGGATTGTTTTCTCAAAGCCCAAACAGTAGTTGCAAATTTGTAATAACCA
GATTTTGAAGTAAAATAAAATGGTGAGGAAATTTTAGAATAATTTATTTATCAAAAAAAAACTTTAGAAT
ATGTTACATATTTGGTAGTTATAGTATTGTATCAAATACACATATTAATCGAATTGTTTGATAAAATGGA
AGTAAATTATTTTTGACTGAACTATGTAGCACATATTTATTTTATATGAATCTCAAAATCATTTATATAA
TTTATGAAAAAGTTAGTTTTTTTTCTATTCGATACGTTAACAATTAATTATGACCAATAAATTGTTTTAA
GGCATTCAGCAGTCTAAAAATAAAGACTGAAAATGGCGTCATAATAAACGTAAATGCAGTAAATATTATT
CCCTCTATTTTTGAATATTTGTAGTTTAAAATTTTTGCACACAAATTAAGAAAACATACAAATCTCATTT
AATTTATCTCTTTCTTATAAAAATATTATTAATTACAATTAATCCAACCAATAAAAAAATATGATATAAA
ATATAATTGGTTAAAAACTATTAAACACATTTAATTTTGCATAGAAAAGTGAAAACAACACTTATAGTAA
AAAAAATAAAAAATCTTTAAATTACACTTAATTAGAAATAGAAAGAATACAAAACGTACGGATGTTGTTA
ACCTAAACACGATTACTACCGAGACTAAAGATGTCTAAGTTTAATACTAAGAAAAGTAAAACAATTTTTC
GAGCAGATATATGAATAGTGATTTTTTGGGTCAACACATAATCCACCCAACGTTGATTTTTGTTTGTCGT
TTACAATCTCTAAAACGTTTATTTTCTAAGAAATATACGTGTGGGCTCATTTTAATGCCCTTCGTGCGTC
TACCCGACGACTTTGTTTACTCGAAACTATATCACACACTACACCACATATTTCAACATCACACTGTATA
CACACATTTATATATACATGCAGACCGATTATTATAATAATATTTTCTCCGGTCCCTAAAACATATATAT
CATTCATTCCCACATGAGATATAATATTATGTAAAACATACTTTTGACTATGTTGCCAATAATCAAAAAG
ACATCTCTCTCTCTCTCTCTCACATCCTATTTTCCAAGAAGCTCACCAATGCTTTTGAATTCTCCCACAT
GTCTTTTGACAATTTTAGTATAAATACTCAAACCCCTTAGTCAGTCATTCTCATGTTCATCAACAGCATT
TGATCTCAAGCTCATAGGAATTTGATCTCCACATTATATCTTGATCATCACCACAAGAAAAACATTTCAA
CTTCTTTTATCAGCAATCACAAATCAAAGAGAACATGAGACCGAATTCTCGCCCTATAGTGAGTCGTATT
ACCTGGCCGTCGTTTTACAACGTCGTGACTGGGAAAACCCTGGCGTTACCCAACTTAATCGCCTTGCAGC
ACATCCCCCTTTCGCCAGCTGGCGTAATAGCGAAGAGGCCCGCACCGATCGCCCTTCCCAACAGTTGCGC
AGCCTGAATGGCGAATGGCGCCTGATGCGGTATTTTCTCCTTACGCATCTGTGCGGTATTTCACACCGCA
TATGGTGCACTCTCAGTACAATCTGCTCTGATGCCGCATAGTTAAGCCAGCCCCGACACCCGCCAACACC
CGCTGACGCGCCCTGACGGGCTTGTCTGCTCCCGGCATCCGCTTACAGACAAGCTGTGACCGTCTCCGGG
AGCTGCATGTGTCAGAGGTTTTCACCGTCATCACCGAAACGCGCGA
